>Addgene plasmid #142000 | TFORF2262 | addgene full sequence | sequence record 395898 | Addgene NGS Result
TTAATGTAGTCTTATGCAATACTCTTGTAGTCTTGCAACATGGTAACGATGAGTTAGCAACATGCCTTAC
AAGGAGAGAAAAAGCACCGTGCATGCCGATTGGTGGAAGTAAGGTGGTACGATCGTGCCTTATTAGGAAG
GCAACAGACGGGTCTGACATGGATTGGACGAACCACTGAATTGCCGCATTGCAGAGATATTGTATTTAAG
TGCCTAGCTCGATACATAAACGGGTCTCTCTGGTTAGACCAGATCTGAGCCTGGGAGCTCTCTGGCTAAC
TAGGGAACCCACTGCTTAAGCCTCAATAAAGCTTGCCTTGAGTGCTTCAAGTAGTGTGTGCCCGTCTGTT
GTGTGACTCTGGTAACTAGAGATCCCTCAGACCCTTTTAGTCAGTGTGGAAAATCTCTAGCAGTGGCGCC
CGAACAGGGACTTGAAAGCGAAAGGGAAACCAGAGGAGCTCTCTCGACGCAGGACTCGGCTTGCTGAAGC
GCGCACGGCAAGAGGCGAGGGGCGGCGACTGGTGAGTACGCCAAAAATTTTGACTAGCGGAGGCTAGAAG
GAGAGAGATGGGTGCGAGAGCGTCAGTATTAAGCGGGGGAGAATTAGATCGCGATGGGAAAAAATTCGGT
TAAGGCCAGGGGGAAAGAAAAAATATAAATTAAAACATATAGTATGGGCAAGCAGGGAGCTAGAACGATT
CGCAGTTAATCCTGGCCTGTTAGAAACATCAGAAGGCTGTAGACAAATACTGGGACAGCTACAACCATCC
CTTCAGACAGGATCAGAAGAACTTAGATCATTATATAATACAGTAGCAACCCTCTATTGTGTGCATCAAA
GGATAGAGATAAAAGACACCAAGGAAGCTTTAGACAAGATAGAGGAAGAGCAAAACAAAAGTAAGACCAC
CGCACAGCAAGCGGCCGCTGATCTTCAGACCTGGAGGAGGAGATATGAGGGACAATTGGAGAAGTGAATT
ATATAAATATAAAGTAGTAAAAATTGAACCATTAGGAGTAGCACCCACCAAGGCAAAGAGAAGAGTGGTG
CAGAGAGAAAAAAGAGCAGTGGGAATAGGAGCTTTGTTCCTTGGGTTCTTGGGAGCAGCAGGAAGCACTA
TGGGCGCAGCGTCAATGACGCTGACGGTACAGGCCAGACAATTATTGTCTGGTATAGTGCAGCAGCAGAA
CAATTTGCTGAGGGCTATTGAGGCGCAACAGCATCTGTTGCAACTCACAGTCTGGGGCATCAAGCAGCTC
CAGGCAAGAATCCTGGCTGTGGAAAGATACCTAAAGGATCAACAGCTCCTGGGGATTTGGGGTTGCTCTG
GAAAACTCATTTGCACCACTGCTGTGCCTTGGAATGCTAGTTGGAGTAATAAATCTCTGGAACAGATTTG
GAATCACACGACCTGGATGGAGTGGGACAGAGAAATTAACAATTACACAAGCTTAATACACTCCTTAATT
GAAGAATCGCAAAACCAGCAAGAAAAGAATGAACAAGAATTATTGGAATTAGATAAATGGGCAAGTTTGT
GGAATTGGTTTAACATAACAAATTGGCTGTGGTATATAAAATTATTCATAATGATAGTAGGAGGCTTGGT
AGGTTTAAGAATAGTTTTTGCTGTACTTTCTATAGTGAATAGAGTTAGGCAGGGATATTCACCATTATCG
TTTCAGACCCACCTCCCAACCCCGAGGGGACCCATGCATTGCATCTCAATTAGTCAGCAACCAGGTGTGG
AAAGTCCCCAGGCTCCCCAGCAGGCAGAAGTATGCAAAGCATGCGTCTCAATTAGTCAGCAACCATAGTC
CCGCCCCTAACTCCGCCCATCCCGCCCCTAACTCCGCCCAGTTCCGCCCATTCTCCGCCCCATGGCTGAC
TAATTTTTTTTATTTATGCAGAGGCCGAGGCCGCCTCGGCCTCTGAGCTATTCCAGAAGTAGTGAGGAGG
CTTTTTTGGAGGCCTAGGCTTTTGCAAAAAGCTTTCTAGAGGTACCACCGGAGCTTACCATGACCGAGTA
CAAGCCCACGGTGCGCCTCGCCACCCGCGACGACGTCCCCAGGGCCGTACGCACCCTCGCCGCCGCGTTC
GCCGACTACCCCGCCACGCGCCACACCGTCGATCCGGACCGCCACATCGAGCGGGTCACCGAGCTGCAAG
AACTCTTCCTCACGCGCGTCGGGCTCGACATCGGCAAGGTGTGGGTCGCGGACGACGGCGCCGCCGTGGC
GGTCTGGACCACGCCGGAGAGCGTCGAAGCGGGGGCGGTGTTCGCCGAGATCGGCCCGCGCATGGCCGAG
TTGAGCGGTTCCCGGCTGGCCGCGCAGCAACAGATGGAAGGCCTCCTGGCGCCGCACCGGCCCAAGGAGC
CCGCGTGGTTCCTGGCCACCGTCGGCGTCTCGCCCGACCACCAGGGCAAGGGTCTGGGCAGCGCCGTCGT
GCTCCCCGGAGTGGAGGCGGCCGAGCGCGCCGGGGTGCCCGCCTTCCTGGAGACCTCCGCGCCCCGCAAC
CTCCCCTTCTACGAGCGGCTCGGCTTCACCGTCACCGCCGACGTCGAGGTGCCCGAAGGACCGCGCACCT
GGTGCATGACCCGCAAGCCCGGTGCCAGTTAACGAATTCTAGATCTTGAGACAAATGGCAGTATTCATCC
ACAATTTTAAAAGAAAAGGGGGGATTGGGGGGTACAGTGCAGGGGAAAGAATAGTAGACATAATAGCAAC
AGACATACAAACTAAAGAATTACAAAAACAAATTACAAAAATTCAAAATTTTCGGGTTTATTACAGGGAC
AGCAGAGATCCACTTTGGCGCCGGCTCGAGGCCTGCAGGTGCAAAGATGGATAAAGTTTTAAACAGAGAG
GAATCTTTGCAGCTAATGGACCTTCTAGGTCTTGAAAGGAGTGGGAATTGGCTCCGGTGCCCGTCAGTGG
GCAGAGCGCACATCGCCCACAGTCCCCGAGAAGTTGGGGGGAGGGGTCGGCAATTGAACCGGTGCCTAGA
GAAGGTGGCGCGGGGTAAACTGGGAAAGTGATGTCGTGTACTGGCTCCGCCTTTTTCCCGAGGGTGGGGG
AGAACCGTATATAAGTGCAGTAGTCGCCGTGAACGTTCTTTTTCGCAACGGGTTTGCCGCCAGAACACAG
GTAAGTGCCGTGTGTGGTTCCCGCGGGCCTGGCCTCTTTACGGGTTATGGCCCTTGCGTGCCTTGAATTA
CTTCCACCTGGCTGCAGTACGTGATTCTTGATCCCGAGCTTCGGGTTGGAAGTGGGTGGGAGAGTTCGAG
GCCTTGCGCTTAAGGAGCCCCTTCGCCTCGTGCTTGAGTTGAGGCCTGGCCTGGGCGCTGGGGCCGCCGC
GTGCGAATCTGGTGGCACCTTCGCGCCTGTCTCGCTGCTTTCGATAAGTCTCTAGCCATTTAAAATTTTT
GATGACCTGCTGCGACGCTTTTTTTCTGGCAAGATAGTCTTGTAAATGCGGGCCAAGATCTGCACACTGG
TATTTCGGTTTTTGGGGCCGCGGGCGGCGACGGGGCCCGTGCGTCCCAGCGCACATGTTCGGCGAGGCGG
GGCCTGCGAGCGCGGCCACCGAGAATCGGACGGGGGTAGTCTCAAGCTGGCCGGCCTGCTCTGGTGCCTG
GCCTCGCGCCGCCGTGTATCGCCCCGCCCTGGGCGGCAAGGCTGGCCCGGTCGGCACCAGTTGCGTGAGC
GGAAAGATGGCCGCTTCCCGGCCCTGCTGCAGGGAGCTCAAAATGGAGGACGCGGCGCTCGGGAGAGCGG
GCGGGTGAGTCACCCACACAAAGGAAAAGGGCCTTTCCGTCCTCAGCCGTCGCTTCATGTGACTCCACGG
AGTACCGGGCGCCGTCCAGGCACCTCGATTAGTTCTCGAGCTTTTGGAGTACGTCGTCTTTAGGTTGGGG
GGAGGGGTTTTATGCGATGGAGTTTCCCCACACTGAGTGGGTGGAGACTGAAGTTAGGCCAGCTTGGCAC
TTGATGTAATTCTCCTTGGAATTTGCCCTTTTTGAGTTTGGATCTTGGTTCATTCTCAAGCCTCAGACAG
TGGTTCAAAGTTTTTTTCTTCCATTTCAGGTGTCGTGAGGCTAGCACCGCCACCATGCGGGGGGCGGCGA
GCGCGAGTGTCCGCGAGCCGACGCCGCTCCCGGGTAGAGGCGCCCCCCGCACAAAGCCCCGGGCGGGCCG
AGGCCCGACTGTAGGGACTCCAGCCACCTTGGCCCTCCCTGCCCGGGGAAGGCCGCGCTCAAGGAATGGC
CTCGCATCCAAAGGCCAGCGAGGAGCGGCCCCTACGGGGCCTGGGCACAGAGCTCTGCCTTCCAGGGACA
CTGCTCTTCCCCAGGAGAGAAACAAGAAGCTGGAGGCTGTGGGGACAGGAATTGAACCTAAAGCCATGTC
CCAGGGCTTGGTGACATTTGGGGATGTGGCTGTAGATTTCTCCCAAGAGGAGTGGGAGTGGCTGAACCCC
ATTCAGAGGAACTTGTACAGGAAGGTGATGTTGGAGAACTACAGGAACCTGGCATCGCTGGGACTTTGTG
TTTCTAAGCCCGATGTGATCTCCTCGTTGGAACAAGGAAAAGAGCCTTGGACAGTGAAGCGAAAGATGAC
AAGAGCCTGGTGCCCAGACTTGAAGGCTGTGTGGAAGATCAAGGAGTTACCTCTCAAGAAGGACTTCTGC
GAAGGAAAGCTATCCCAGGCAGTGATAACAGAGAGACTCACAAGCTATAATCTGGAGTACTCTCTGTTAG
GGGAACACTGGGATTATGATGCTCTGTTTGAGACACAGCCGGGCTTGGTGACTATCAAAAACCTGGCTGT
TGACTTCCGCCAGCAGCTACACCCAGCTCAGAAGAATTTCTGTAAGAATGGGATATGGGAGAACAACAGT
GACCTGGGATCAGCAGGACATTGTGTGGCTAAGCCAGATTTAGTCTCTTTACTAGAGCAAGAGAAGGAGC
CCTGGATGGTGAAGCGAGAGCTGACAGGAAGCCTGTTCTCAGGTGAGTGCAGGAGAGCCTGGTGTGGAAA
ATCTACTGCAAGAGAGAGCGGAGCTTTTACCAAAAAGGCTGCATCCTCACTAATATACAGTAGGAAACTT
TACCCAGGGTCTCTGGGTCTGGAAAGAAAATTGAACTCTGGGAGTTCCAAATAGTAATGAACTAGTCCGT
AACTTGAAAGTATTTCGATTTCTTGGCTTTATATATCTTGTGGAAAGGACGATTTAGTTTGTGCAGGAAA
GCAACAACGCGTTAAGTCGACAATCAACCTCTGGATTACAAAATTTGTGAAAGATTGACTGGTATTCTTA
ACTATGTTGCTCCTTTTACGCTATGTGGATACGCTGCTTTAATGCCTTTGTATCATGCTATTGCTTCCCG
TATGGCTTTCATTTTCTCCTCCTTGTATAAATCCTGGTTGCTGTCTCTTTATGAGGAGTTGTGGCCCGTT
GTCAGGCAACGTGGCGTGGTGTGCACTGTGTTTGCTGACGCAACCCCCACTGGTTGGGGCATTGCCACCA
CCTGTCAGCTCCTTTCCGGGACTTTCGCTTTCCCCCTCCCTATTGCCACGGCGGAACTCATCGCCGCCTG
CCTTGCCCGCTGCTGGACAGGGGCTCGGCTGTTGGGCACTGACAATTCCGTGGTGTTGTCGGGGAAATCA
TCGTCCTTTCCTTGGCTGCTCGCCTGTGTTGCCACCTGGATTCTGCGCGGGACGTCCTTCTGCTACGTCC
CTTCGGCCCTCAATCCAGCGGACCTTCCTTCCCGCGGCCTGCTGCCGGCTCTGCGGCCTCTTCCGCGTCT
TCGCCTTCGCCCTCAGACGAGTCGGATCTCCCTTTGGGCCGCCTCCCCGCGTCGACTTTAAGACCAATGA
CTTACAAGGCAGCTGTAGATCTTAGCCACTTTTTAAAAGAAAAGGGGGGACTGGAAGGGCTAATTCACTC
CCAACGAAGACAAGATCTGCTTTTTGCTTGTACTGGGTCTCTCTGGTTAGACCAGATCTGAGCCTGGGAG
CTCTCTGGCTAACTAGGGAACCCACTGCTTAAGCCTCAATAAAGCTTGCCTTGAGTGCTTCAAGTAGTGT
GTGCCCGTCTGTTGTGTGACTCTGGTAACTAGAGATCCCTCAGACCCTTTTAGTCAGTGTGGAAAATCTC
TAGCAGTACGTATAGTAGTTCATGTCATCTTATTATTCAGTATTTATAACTTGCAAAGAAATGAATATCA
GAGAGTGAGAGGAACTTGTTTATTGCAGCTTATAATGGTTACAAATAAAGCAATAGCATCACAAATTTCA
CAAATAAAGCATTTTTTTCACTGCATTCTAGTTGTGGTTTGTCCAAACTCATCAATGTATCTTATCATGT
CTGGCTCTAGCTATCCCGCCCCTAACTCCGCCCATCCCGCCCCTAACTCCGCCCAGTTCCGCCCATTCTC
CGCCCCATGGCTGACTAATTTTTTTTATTTATGCAGAGGCCGAGGCCGCCTCGGCCTCTGAGCTATTCCA
GAAGTAGTGAGGAGGCTTTTTTGGAGGCCTAGGGACGTACCCAATTCGCCCTATAGTGAGTCGTATTACG
CGCGCTCACTGGCCGTCGTTTTACAACGTCGTGACTGGGAAAACCCTGGCGTTACCCAACTTAATCGCCT
TGCAGCACATCCCCCTTTCGCCAGCTGGCGTAATAGCGAAGAGGCCCGCACCGATCGCCCTTCCCAACAG
TTGCGCAGCCTGAATGGCGAATGGG
[124 nt withheld, positions 6746-6869]
C
[91 nt withheld, positions 6871-6961]
A
[49 nt withheld, positions 6963-7011]
CCTTTGACGTTGGAGTCCACGTTCTTT
[37 nt withheld, positions 7039-7075]
ACCCTATCTCGGTCTATTCTTTTGATTTATAAGGGATTTTGCCGATTTCGGCCTATTGGTTAAAAAATGA
GCTGATTTAACAAAAATTTAACGCGAATTTTAACAAAATATTAACGCTTACAATTTAGGTGGCACTTTTC
GGGGAAATGTGCGCGGAACCCCTATTTGTTTATTTTTCTAAATACATTCAAATATGTATCCGCTCATGAG
ACAATAACCCTGATAAATGCTTCAATAATATTGAAAAAGGAAGAGTATGAGTATTCAACATTTCCGTGTC
GCCCTTATTCCCTTTTTTGCGGCATTTTGCCTTCCTGTTTTTGCTCACCCAGAAACGCTGGTGAAAGTAA
AAGATGCTGAAGATCAGTTGGGTGCACGAGTGGGTTACATCGAACTGGATCTCAACAGCGGTAAGATCCT
TGAGAGTTTTCGCCCCGAAGAACGTTTTCCAATGATGAGCACTTTTAAAGTTCTGCTATGTGGCGCGGTA
TTATCCCGTATTGACGCCGGGCAAGAGCAACTCGGTCGCCGCATACACTATTCTCAGAATGACTTGGTTG
AGTACTCACCAGTCACAGAAAAGCATCTTACGGATGGCATGACAGTAAGAGAATTATGCAGTGCTGCCAT
AACCATGAGTGATAACACTGCGGCCAACTTACTTCTGACAACGATCGGAGGACCGAAGGAGCTAACCGCT
TTTTTGCACAACATGGGGGATCATGTAACTCGCCTTGATCGTTGGGAACCGGAGCTGAATGAAGCCATAC
CAAACGACGAGCGTGACACCACGATGCCTGTAGCAATGGCAACAACGTTGCGCAAACTATTAACTGGCGA
ACTACTTACTCTAGCTTCCCGGCAACAATTAATAGACTGGATGGAGGCGGATAAAGTTGCAGGACCACTT
CTGCGCTCGGCCCTTCCGGCTGGCTGGTTTATTGCTGATAAATCTGGAGCCGGTGAGCGTGGGTCTCGCG
GTATCATTGCAGCACTGGGGCCAGATGGTAAGCCCTCCCGTATCGTAGTTATCTACACGACGGGGAGTCA
GGCAACTATGGATGAACGAAATAGACAGATCGCTGAGATAGGTGCCTCACTGATTAAGCATTGGTAACTG
TCAGACCAAGTTTACTCATATATACTTTAGATTGATTTAAAACTTCATTTTTAATTTAAAAGGATCTAGG
TGAAGATCCTTTTTGATAATCTCATGACCAAAATCCCTTAACGTGAGTTTTCGTTCCACTGAGCGTCAGA
CCCCGTAGAAAAGATCAAAGGATCTTCTTGAGATCCTTTTTTTCTGCGCGTAATCTGCTGCTTGCAAACA
AAAAAACCACCGCTACCAGCGGTGGTTTGTTTGCCGGATCAAGAGCTACCAACTCTTTTTCCGAAGGTAA
CTGGCTTCAGCAGAGCGCAGATACCAAATACTGTTCTTCTAGTGTAGCCGTAGTTAGGCCACCACTTCAA
GAACTCTGTAGCACCGCCTACATACCTCGCTCTGCTAATCCTGTTACCAGTGGCTGCTGCCAGTGGCGAT
AAGTCGTGTCTTACCGGGTTGGACTCAAGACGATAGTTACCGGATAAGGCGCAGCGGTCGGGCTGAACGG
GGGGTTCGTGCACACAGCCCAGCTTGGAGCGAACGACCTACACCGAACTGAGATACCTACAGCGTGAGCT
ATGAGAAAGCGCCACGCTTCCCGAAGGGAGAAAGGCGGACAGGTATCCGGTAAGCGGCAGGGTCGGAACA
GGAGAGCGCACGAGGGAGCTTCCAGGGGGAAACGCCTGGTATCTTTATAGTCCTGTCGGGTTTCGCCACC
TCTGACTTGAGCGTCGATTTTTGTGATGCTCGTCAGGGGGGCGGAGCCTATGGAAAAACGCCAGCAACGC
GGCCTTTTTACGGTTCCTGGCCTTTTGCTGGCCTTTTGCTCACATGTTCTTTCCTGCGTTATCCCCTGAT
TCTGTGGATAACCGTATTACCGCCTTTGAGTGAGCTGATACCGCTCGCCGCAGCCGAACGACCGAGCGCA
GCGAGTCAGTGAGCGAGGAAGCGGAAGAGCGCCCAATACGCAAACCGCCTCTCCCCGCGCGTTGGCCGAT
TCATTAATGCAGCTGGCACGACAGGTTTCCCGACTGGAAAGCGGGCAGTGAGCGCAACGCAATTAATGTG
AGTTAGCTCACTCATTAGGCACCCCAGGCTTTACACTTTATGCTTCCGGCTCGTATGTTGTGTGGAATTG
TGAGCGGATAACAATTTCACACAGGAAACAGCTATGACCATGATTACGCCAAGCGCGCAATTAACCCTCA
CTAAAGGGAACAAAAGCTGGAGCTGCAAGC
Features (pLannotate 1.2.2; 31 found; start..end, strand, type, name):
      5..231     +  promoter       RSV promoter: Rous sarcoma virus enhancer/promoter
    232..412     +  LTR            5' LTR (truncated): truncated 5' long terminal repeat (LTR) from HIV-1
    459..584     +  misc_feature   HIV-1 Ψ: packaging signal of human immunodeficiency virus type 1
    568..931     +  CDS            HIV-1 gag (fragment): gag protein from human immunodeficiency virus 1; gag
   1077..1310    +  misc_feature   RRE: The Rev response element (RRE) of HIV-1 allows for Rev-dependent mRNA export from the nucleus to the cytoplasm.
   1687..1713    +  CDS            Rev (fragment): human immunodeficiency virus 1 (HIV-1) Rev protein; rev; enhances nuclear export of unspliced and incompletely spliced viral mRNAs
   1720..1743    +  promoter       SV40 promoter (fragment): SV40 early promoter
   1744..1815    +  promoter       SV40 promoter (fragment): SV40 enhancer and early promoter
   1839..1974    +  rep_origin     SV40 ori: SV40 origin of replication
   2020..2616    +  CDS            PuroR (fragment): puromycin N-acetyltransferase; pac from Streptomyces; confers resistance to puromycin
   2665..2782    +  misc_feature   cPPT/CTS: central polypurine tract and central termination sequence of HIV-1
   2847..2913    +  CDS            small t antigen (fragment): SV40 (simian virus 40) small t antigen
   2920..4098    +  promoter       EF-1α promoter: strong constitutive promoter for human elongation factor EF-1α
   4115..5017    +  CDS            ZFP28 (fragment): ZFP28_HUMAN - Also known as KIAA1431. Experimental evidence at protein level: Swiss-Prot protein existence level 1. May be involved in transcriptional regulation. May have a role in embryonic development. From Homo sapiens (Human).
   5177..5230    +  promoter       U6 promoter (fragment): RNA polymerase III promoter for human U6 snRNA
   5272..5860    +  misc_feature   WPRE: woodchuck hepatitis virus posttranscriptional regulatory element
   5911..5930    +  misc_feature   cPPT/CTS (fragment): central polypurine tract and central termination sequence of HIV-1
   5932..6165    +  LTR            3' LTR (ΔU3): self-inactivating 3' long terminal repeat (LTR) from HIV-1
   6243..6364    +  polyA_signal   SV40 poly(A) signal: SV40 polyadenylation signal
   6404..6539    +  rep_origin     SV40 ori: SV40 origin of replication
   6560..6578    -  promoter       T7 promoter: promoter for bacteriophage T7 RNA polymerase
   6586..6741    +  CDS            lacZα (fragment): LacZα fragment of β-galactosidase; lacZ fragment
   6746..7174    +  rep_origin     f1 ori (sequence partly withheld): f1 bacteriophage origin of replication; arrow indicates direction of (+) strand synthesis
   7227..7331    +  promoter       AmpR promoter: bla
   7332..8192    +  CDS            AmpR: β-lactamase; bla; confers resistance to ampicillin, carbenicillin, and related antibiotics
   8363..8951    +  rep_origin     ori: high-copy-number ColE1/pMB1/pBR322/pUC origin of replication
   9134..9226    +  CDS            lacI (fragment): lac repressor; lacI; The lac repressor binds to the lac operator to inhibit transcription in E. coli. This inhibition can be relieved by adding lactose or isopropyl-β-D-thiogalactopyranoside (IPTG).
   9239..9260    +  protein_bind   CAP binding site: CAP binding activates transcription in the presence of cAMP. E. coli catabolite activator protein
   9275..9305    +  promoter       lac promoter: promoter for the E. coli lac operon
   9313..9329    +  protein_bind   lac operator: The lac repressor binds to the lac operator to inhibit transcription in E. coli. This inhibition can be relieved by adding lactose or isopropyl-β-D-thiogalactopyranoside (IPTG). lac repressor encoded by lacI
   9374..9392    +  promoter       T3 promoter: promoter for bacteriophage T3 RNA polymerase
