[The description below was written by a language model from this plasmid's Addgene catalogue record and pLannotate feature annotations shown in this document.]
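Description:
TFORF2262 is a lentiviral mammalian expression plasmid built on the pLX_TRC317 backbone and carrying a human ZFP28 open reading frame, one member of a barcoded transcription factor ORF collection. In bacteria it is maintained through a high-copy ColE1/pUC-type origin with ampicillin resistance (AmpR under its own bla promoter). An f1 origin and leftover cloning-vector elements (lac promoter/operator, lacZα fragment, T7 and T3 promoters) are also present. The depositor notes that the plasmid can recombine, which is common for vectors with repeated LTR sequences.

The viral portion has a third-generation, self-inactivating layout. An RSV promoter drives a truncated HIV-1 5' LTR, followed by the Ψ packaging signal with a partial gag sequence, the Rev response element for Rev-dependent nuclear export of the genomic RNA, a cPPT/CTS element, and a ΔU3 3' LTR followed by an SV40 polyadenylation signal. Two expression units sit between the LTRs. An SV40 early promoter drives puromycin N-acetyltransferase for selecting transduced cells, and the EF-1α promoter drives constitutive expression of ZFP28, a zinc finger protein thought to act in transcriptional regulation. A WPRE downstream of the ORF enhances transcript stability and expression.

The catalogued insert is 1,151 bp, whereas the ZFP28 match annotated in the feature table spans about 900 bp. The rest presumably includes flanking sequence and the unique 24-bp barcode described in the record, though the barcode is not annotated as a feature. The short U6 promoter fragment after the ORF appears to be only a partial match. The construct is intended for overexpressing transcription factors, with the barcode allowing ZFP28 to be identified among other ORFs in pooled screens such as directed differentiation studies.
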