Addgene plasmid #142000: TFORF2262
Purpose: Lentiviral vector for overexpressing transcription factor ORFs with unique 24-bp barcodes. Barcodes facilitate identification of transcription factors in pooled screens.
Depositing lab: Feng Zhang. Depositing organization: Broad Institute. Publication: A transcription factor atlas of directed differentiation. Joung J, Ma S, Tay T, Geiger-Schuller KR, Kirchgatterer PC, Verdine VK, Guo B, Arias-Garcia MA, Allen WE, Singh A, Kuksenko O, Abudayyeh OO, Gootenberg JS, Fu Z, Macrae RK, Buenrostro JD, Regev A, Zhang F. Cell. 2023 Jan 5;186(1):209-229.e26. doi: 10.1016/j.cell.2022.11.026. PubMed 36608654.
Backbone
  Vector backbone: pLX_TRC317
  Backbone manufacturer: Broad Institute Genetic Perturbation Platform
  Backbone size w/o insert (bp): 8264
  Vector type: Mammalian Expression, Lentiviral
  Selectable markers: Puromycin
Growth in bacteria
  Bacterial resistance: Ampicillin, 100 μg/mL
  Growth temperature: 37°C
  Growth strain: NEB Stable
  Copy number: High Copy
Gene/Insert
  Gene/Insert name: ZFP28
  Species: H. sapiens (human)
  Insert size (bp): 1151
  Entrez Gene: ZFP28 (a.k.a. mkr5, KIAA1431, MGC104540, DKFZp686K03205)
  Promoter: EF1a
  Cloning method: Unknown
  Sequencing primers: 5′ GGGTGGAGACTGAAGTTAGGCCAG; 3′ CACATAGCGTAAAAGGAGCAACATAG
Terms and licenses: Academic/Nonprofit Terms; Industry Terms: Not Available to Industry
Depositor comments: NM_001308440,ENST00000591844 . The transcription factor ORF portion of this plasmid was synthesized by Genewiz. Please test multiple small colonies in case of plasmid recombination. To make this collection available in a timely manner, a portion of this collection was not fully sequenced by Addgene. If an Addgene verified full plasmid sequence is not available, please contact us prior to placing an order to request the full sequence.
How to cite: TFORF2262 was a gift from Feng Zhang (Addgene plasmid # 142000 ; http://n2t.net/addgene:142000 ; RRID:Addgene_142000)
