>Addgene plasmid #142000 | TFORF2262 | depositor partial sequence | sequence record 278137 | Insert
ACCGCCACCATGCGGGGGGCGGCGAGCGCGAGTGTCCGCGAGCCGACGCCGCTCCCGGGTAGAGGCGCCC
CCCGCACAAAGCCCCGGGCGGGCCGAGGCCCGACTGTAGGGACTCCAGCCACCTTGGCCCTCCCTGCCCG
GGGAAGGCCGCGCTCAAGGAATGGCCTCGCATCCAAAGGCCAGCGAGGAGCGGCCCCTACGGGGCCTGGG
CACAGAGCTCTGCCTTCCAGGGACACTGCTCTTCCCCAGGAGAGAAACAAGAAGCTGGAGGCTGTGGGGA
CAGGAATTGAACCTAAAGCCATGTCCCAGGGCTTGGTGACATTTGGGGATGTGGCTGTAGATTTCTCCCA
AGAGGAGTGGGAGTGGCTGAACCCCATTCAGAGGAACTTGTACAGGAAGGTGATGTTGGAGAACTACAGG
AACCTGGCATCGCTGGGACTTTGTGTTTCTAAGCCCGATGTGATCTCCTCGTTGGAACAAGGAAAAGAGC
CTTGGACAGTGAAGCGAAAGATGACAAGAGCCTGGTGCCCAGACTTGAAGGCTGTGTGGAAGATCAAGGA
GTTACCTCTCAAGAAGGACTTCTGCGAAGGAAAGCTATCCCAGGCAGTGATAACAGAGAGACTCACAAGC
TATAATCTGGAGTACTCTCTGTTAGGGGAACACTGGGATTATGATGCTCTGTTTGAGACACAGCCGGGCT
TGGTGACTATCAAAAACCTGGCTGTTGACTTCCGCCAGCAGCTACACCCAGCTCAGAAGAATTTCTGTAA
GAATGGGATATGGGAGAACAACAGTGACCTGGGATCAGCAGGACATTGTGTGGCTAAGCCAGATTTAGTC
TCTTTACTAGAGCAAGAGAAGGAGCCCTGGATGGTGAAGCGAGAGCTGACAGGAAGCCTGTTCTCAGGTG
AGTGCAGGAGAGCCTGGTGTGGAAAATCTACTGCAAGAGAGAGCGGAGCTTTTACCAAAAAGGCTGCATC
CTCACTAATATACAGTAGGAAACTTTACCCAGGGTCTCTGGGTCTGGAAAGAAAATTGAACTCTGGGAGT
TCCAAATAGTAATGAACTAGTCCGTAACTTGAAAGTATTTCGATTTCTTGGCTTTATATATCTTGTGGAA
AGGACGATTTAGTTTGTGCAGGAAAGCAACA
