>Addgene plasmid #142000 | TFORF2262 | depositor partial sequence | sequence record 278138 | Barcode
TTTAGTTTGTGCAGGAAAGCAACA
